Addgene plasmid #198224: pAGH10 - RlucFluc minus 1 HIV-1
Purpose: Fluorescence reporters for -1 ribosomal frameshifting in mammalian cells
Depositing lab: Isha Jain. Depositing organization: J. David Gladstone Institutes. Publication: Oxygen toxicity causes cyclic damage by destabilizing specific Fe-S cluster-containing protein complexes. Baik AH, Haribowo AG, Chen X, Queliconi BB, Barrios AM, Garg A, Maishan M, Campos AR, Matthay MA, Jain IH. Mol Cell. 2023 Mar 16;83(6):942-960.e9. doi: 10.1016/j.molcel.2023.02.013. Epub 2023 Mar 8. PubMed 36893757.
Backbone
  Vector backbone: pIS2
  Backbone manufacturer: Addgene 12177
  Backbone size w/o insert (bp): 3746
  Total vector size (bp): 5421
  Modifications to backbone: Insertion of human-codon optimized Renilla luciferase, -1 HIV sequence, and firefly luciferase
  Vector type: Mammalian Expression
Growth in bacteria
  Bacterial resistance: Ampicillin, 100 μg/mL
  Growth temperature: 37°C
  Growth strain: DH5alpha
  Copy number: High Copy
Gene/Insert 1
  Gene/Insert name: Renilla luciferase
  Species: Renilla reniformis
  Insert size (bp): 933
  Promoter: SV40
  Cloning method: Restriction Enzyme; 5′ cloning site NheI (unknown if destroyed); 3′ cloning site AgeI (unknown if destroyed)
  Sequencing primers: 5′ cactttgcctttctctccac
Gene/Insert 2
  Gene/Insert name: Firefly luciferase
  Species: Firefly (Photinus pyralis)
  Insert size (bp): 1653
  Promoter: SV40
  Cloning method: Restriction Enzyme; 5′ cloning site SpeI (unknown if destroyed); 3′ cloning site XbaI (unknown if destroyed)
  Sequencing primers: 5′ cactttgcctttctctccac
Terms and licenses: Academic/Nonprofit Terms; Industry Terms: Not Available to Industry
How to cite: pAGH10 - RlucFluc minus 1 HIV-1 was a gift from Isha Jain (Addgene plasmid # 198224 ; http://n2t.net/addgene:198224 ; RRID:Addgene_198224)
