[The description below was written by a language model from this plasmid's Addgene catalogue record and pLannotate feature annotations shown in this document.]
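Description:
pAGH10 - RlucFluc minus 1 HIV-1 is a 5,421 bp mammalian expression plasmid built on the pIS2 backbone that serves as a dual-luciferase reporter of programmed -1 ribosomal frameshifting. It is propagated in E. coli as a high-copy plasmid through a ColE1/pUC-type origin and selected with ampicillin via the β-lactamase (AmpR) gene and its own promoter. The record lists no mammalian selection marker, which suggests use by transient transfection.

The payload is a single transcription unit driven by the SV40 enhancer and early promoter, followed by a chimeric β-globin/immunoglobulin heavy chain intron that generally improves mRNA processing and expression. A T7 promoter just upstream of the coding region could also allow in vitro transcription of the reporter mRNA. The open reading frame begins with human-codon-optimized Renilla luciferase, continues through a short HIV-1 ribosomal frameshift signal, and is followed by firefly (Photinus pyralis) luciferase, with an SV40 polyadenylation signal terminating the transcript. The small large T antigen fragment annotated nearby is probably a remnant of the SV40 polyadenylation region.

As the name and stated purpose imply, the design presumably places firefly luciferase in the -1 frame relative to Renilla, so that all translating ribosomes make Renilla luciferase, while only those that slip back one nucleotide at the HIV-1 element go on to produce the firefly fusion. The firefly-to-Renilla activity ratio then reports frameshifting efficiency, normalized internally for transfection and expression levels. Although the catalogue purpose calls these fluorescence reporters, both readouts are luminescent enzymes.
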