Features (pLannotate 1.2.2; 11 found; start..end, strand, type, name):
    316..448     +  intron         chimeric intron: chimera between introns from human β-globin and immunoglobulin heavy chain genes
    493..511     +  promoter       T7 promoter: promoter for bacteriophage T7 RNA polymerase
    517..1449    +  CDS            LUCI_RENRE: Experimental evidence at protein level: Swiss-Prot protein existence level 1. Upon binding the substrate, the enzyme catalyzes an oxygenation, producing a very short-lived hydroperoxide that cyclizes into a dioxetanone structure, which collapses, releasing a CO(2) molecule. The spontaneous breakdown of the dioxetanone releases the energy (about 50 kcal/mole) that is necessary to generate the excited state of the coelenteramide product, which is the singlet form of the monoanion. In vivo the product undergoes the process of nonradiative energy transfer to an accessory protein, a green fluoresce
   1460..1511    +  ncRNA          HIV FE: Accession: RF00480 - HIV Ribosomal frameshift signal
   1521..3170    +  CDS            LUCI_PHOPY: Experimental evidence at protein level: Swiss-Prot protein existence level 1. Produces green light with a wavelength of 562 nm. From Photinus pyralis (Common eastern firefly) (Lampyris pyralis).
   3203..3324    -  polyA_signal   SV40 poly(A) signal: SV40 polyadenylation signal
   3347..3415    -  CDS            large T antigen (fragment): large T antigen from SV40 (simian virus 40)
   3457..3561    +  promoter       AmpR promoter: bla
   3562..4422    +  CDS            AmpR: β-lactamase; bla; confers resistance to ampicillin, carbenicillin, and related antibiotics
   4593..5181    +  rep_origin     ori: high-copy-number ColE1/pMB1/pBR322/pUC origin of replication
   5310..246     +  promoter       SV40 promoter (across the origin): SV40 enhancer and early promoter
>Addgene plasmid #198224 | pAGH10 - RlucFluc minus 1 HIV-1 | addgene full sequence | sequence record 388535 | Addgene NGS Result
AGGTGTGGAAAGTCCCCAGGCTCCCCAGCAGGCAGAAGTATGCAAAGCATGCATCTCAATTAGTCAGCAA
CCATAGTCCCGCCCCTAACTCCGCCCATCCCGCCCCTAACTCCGCCCAGTTCCGCCCATTCTCCGCCCCA
TGGCTGACTAATTTTTTTTATTTATGCAGAGGCCGAGGCCGCCTCGGCCTCTGAGCTATTCCAGAAGTAG
TGAGGAGGCTTTTTTGGAGGCCTAGGCTTTTGCAAAAAGCTTGATTCTTCTGACACAACAGTCTCGAACT
TAAGCTGCAGAAGTTGGTCGTGAGGCACTGGGCAGGTAAGTATCAAGGTTACAAGACAGGTTTAAGGAGA
CCAATAGAAACTGGGCTTGTCGAGACAGAGAAGACTCTTGCGTTTCTGATAGGCACCTATTGGTCTTACT
GACATCCACTTTGCCTTTCTCTCCACAGGTGTCCACTCCCAGTTCAATTACAGCTCTTAAGGCTAGAGTA
CTTAATACGACTCACTATAGGCTAGCATGACTAGCAAAGTTTATGACCCGGAGCAGCGCAAACGGATGAT
CACGGGTCCCCAGTGGTGGGCTAGGTGCAAGCAGATGAATGTCCTTGACAGTTTCATCAACTATTATGAT
TCCGAGAAGCACGCTGAGAATGCAGTCATATTTCTGCACGGTAACGCCGCGAGCTCCTATCTGTGGAGAC
ACGTTGTTCCTCATATTGAGCCAGTCGCTCGGTGTATTATACCGGACCTTATAGGTATGGGAAAGTCCGG
TAAGTCAGGTAACGGCTCATACAGGCTTCTTGACCACTATAAGTATCTGACCGCCTGGTTTGAACTTCTT
AACCTTCCCAAGAAAATCATTTTTGTCGGCCATGACTGGGGGGCGTGTTTGGCTTTCCACTATTCATACG
AGCATCAGGATAAAATCAAGGCAATCGTCCATGCTGAAAGCGTGGTGGACGTGATCGAATCCTGGGACGA
ATGGCCCGATATCGAGGAAGATATTGCGTTGATTAAATCAGAAGAAGGGGAAAAAATGGTACTCGAGAAC
AACTTCTTCGTAGAAACAATGCTGCCTTCAAAGATCATGCGCAAGCTGGAACCTGAGGAATTTGCTGCTT
ACCTCGAGCCATTTAAAGAGAAGGGAGAGGTAAGACGGCCTACTCTGAGTTGGCCTAGGGAGATTCCTTT
GGTAAAAGGAGGTAAACCCGATGTCGTACAGATAGTCCGCAATTACAACGCCTATCTGAGAGCATCAGAT
GATCTTCCCAAGATGTTTATCGAGAGCGACCCAGGGTTCTTCTCTAATGCCATTGTCGAGGGGGCAAAGA
AATTCCCAAATACCGAGTTCGTGAAAGTGAAAGGTCTGCACTTCAGTCAAGAAGATGCACCTGATGAGAT
GGGAAAATATATCAAATCCTTTGTGGAACGAGTTCTGAAGAATGAGCAAACCGGTGATCCTTTTTTAGGG
AAGATCTGGCCTTCCCACAAGGGGAGGCCAGGGAATTTTCTTCCACTAGTATGGAAGACGCAAAAAACAT
TAAGAAAGGGCCCGCGCCATTTTACCCTTTGGAGGATGGAACCGCAGGAGAGCAACTGCACAAAGCAATG
AAAAGATACGCCCTTGTTCCTGGGACCATTGCTTTCACTGATGCGCACATCGAGGTCAACATCACCTATG
CCGAATATTTCGAGATGAGTGTGCGCTTGGCCGAAGCGATGAAACGCTACGGTCTTAACACAAATCATAG
AATAGTCGTTTGTAGCGAGAACTCTTTGCAGTTCTTCATGCCTGTCCTTGGCGCTTTGTTTATTGGTGTG
GCGGTTGCTCCGGCTAACGATATTTACAACGAACGGGAACTGCTGAACTCCATGAATATCTCTCAGCCAA
CTGTGGTTTTCGTGAGTAAGAAGGGGCTTCAGAAAATCTTGAACGTACAGAAAAAACTGCCCATTATACA
AAAAATAATCATCATGGATTCAAAGACTGACTATCAAGGTTTCCAATCTATGTATACCTTTGTCACTAGC
CATCTGCCACCTGGATTTAATGAATACGACTTTGTCCCCGAAAGCTTCGATAGAGATAAGACGATAGCTC
TTATCATGAATTCTAGCGGAAGCACAGGCTTGCCAAAGGGGGTCGCTCTTCCACATCGGACTGCGTGTGT
CCGCTTTAGTCACGCACGGGATCCCATATTTGGGAACCAAATCATTCCTGATACCGCAATCCTCAGTGTA
GTCCCATTTCATCACGGATTCGGGATGTTCACGACGCTGGGCTACCTCATATGTGGGTTTCGCGTAGTGC
TCATGTACAGATTTGAAGAGGAACTTTTTTTGCGGTCTCTGCAAGACTATAAAATACAAAGTGCCCTCCT
CGTCCCAACTCTTTTTAGTTTCTTCGCTAAGTCCACCCTGATCGATAAATATGATCTGAGCAACTTGCAT
GAGATCGCTTCAGGAGGGGCTCCTCTCTCTAAAGAAGTAGGTGAAGCGGTAGCAAAGAGATTCCATCTCC
CCGGGATACGACAGGGTTATGGCCTGACGGAGACAACATCCGCTATTTTGATCACGCCGGAAGGCGACGA
TAAGCCGGGCGCCGTCGGCAAAGTCGTCCCGTTCTTTGAAGCAAAGGTCGTCGACCTTGACACGGGGAAG
ACTCTCGGCGTTAACCAGCGAGGTGAACTGTGCGTAAGAGGTCCAATGATAATGTCTGGTTATGTAAACA
ACCCCGAAGCTACAAACGCTCTCATAGATAAAGACGGTTGGCTCCACAGCGGAGACATTGCATACTGGGA
CGAAGATGAGCATTTTTTCATTGTTGATCGACTTAAATCCCTTATTAAATACAAAGGATACCAGGTTGCG
CCAGCAGAACTCGAGTCTATCCTTCTTCAGCATCCGAATATATTTGATGCAGGCGTGGCAGGTCTGCCGG
ACGACGATGCTGGCGAACTTCCTGCGGCGGTAGTTGTCCTGGAACACGGCAAGACCATGACAGAAAAAGA
AATAGTAGACTATGTCGCCAGTCAGGTCACTACAGCCAAAAAGCTGCGAGGTGGCGTTGTATTTGTAGAC
GAAGTTCCGAAGGGCTTGACCGGGAAACTCGACGCTAGGAAAATCCGAGAAATCCTTATCAAAGCAAAAA
AAGGTGGAAAGTCCAAGCTTTAATCTAGAGCGGCCGCTTCGAGCAGACATGATAAGATACATTGATGAGT
TTGGACAAACCACAACTAGAATGCAGTGAAAAAAATGCTTTATTTGTGAAATTTGTGATGCTATTGCTTT
ATTTGTAACCATTATAAGCTGCAATAAACAAGTTAACAACAACAATTGCATTCATTTTATGTTTCAGGTT
CAGGGGGAGGTGTGGGAGGTTTTTTAAAGCAAGTAAAACCTCTACAAATGTGGTAAAATCGATAAGGATC
CAGGTGGCACTTTTCGGGGAAATGTGCGCGGAACCCCTATTTGTTTATTTTTCTAAATACATTCAAATAT
GTATCCGCTCATGAGACAATAACCCTGATAAATGCTTCAATAATATTGAAAAAGGAAGAGTATGAGTATT
CAACATTTCCGTGTCGCCCTTATTCCCTTTTTTGCGGCATTTTGCCTTCCTGTTTTTGCTCACCCAGAAA
CGCTGGTGAAAGTAAAAGATGCTGAAGATCAGTTGGGTGCACGAGTGGGTTACATCGAACTGGATCTCAA
CAGCGGTAAGATCCTTGAGAGTTTTCGCCCCGAAGAACGTTTTCCAATGATGAGCACTTTTAAAGTTCTG
CTATGTGGCGCGGTATTATCCCGTATTGACGCCGGGCAAGAGCAACTCGGTCGCCGCATACACTATTCTC
AGAATGACTTGGTTGAGTACTCACCAGTCACAGAAAAGCATCTTACGGATGGCATGACAGTAAGAGAATT
ATGCAGTGCTGCCATAACCATGAGTGATAACACTGCGGCCAACTTACTTCTGACAACGATCGGAGGACCG
AAGGAGCTAACCGCTTTTTTGCACAACATGGGGGATCATGTAACTCGCCTTGATCGTTGGGAACCGGAGC
TGAATGAAGCCATACCAAACGACGAGCGTGACACCACGATGCCTGTAGCAATGGCAACAACGTTGCGCAA
ACTATTAACTGGCGAACTACTTACTCTAGCTTCCCGGCAACAATTAATAGACTGGATGGAGGCGGATAAA
GTTGCAGGACCACTTCTGCGCTCGGCCCTTCCGGCTGGCTGGTTTATTGCTGATAAATCTGGAGCCGGTG
AGCGTGGGTCTCGCGGTATCATTGCAGCACTGGGGCCAGATGGTAAGCCCTCCCGTATCGTAGTTATCTA
CACGACGGGGAGTCAGGCAACTATGGATGAACGAAATAGACAGATCGCTGAGATAGGTGCCTCACTGATT
AAGCATTGGTAACTGTCAGACCAAGTTTACTCATATATACTTTAGATTGATTTAAAACTTCATTTTTAAT
TTAAAAGGATCTAGGTGAAGATCCTTTTTGATAATCTCATGACCAAAATCCCTTAACGTGAGTTTTCGTT
CCACTGAGCGTCAGACCCCGTAGAAAAGATCAAAGGATCTTCTTGAGATCCTTTTTTTCTGCGCGTAATC
TGCTGCTTGCAAACAAAAAAACCACCGCTACCAGCGGTGGTTTGTTTGCCGGATCAAGAGCTACCAACTC
TTTTTCCGAAGGTAACTGGCTTCAGCAGAGCGCAGATACCAAATACTGTTCTTCTAGTGTAGCCGTAGTT
AGGCCACCACTTCAAGAACTCTGTAGCACCGCCTACATACCTCGCTCTGCTAATCCTGTTACCAGTGGCT
GCTGCCAGTGGCGATAAGTCGTGTCTTACCGGGTTGGACTCAAGACGATAGTTACCGGATAAGGCGCAGC
GGTCGGGCTGAACGGGGGGTTCGTGCACACAGCCCAGCTTGGAGCGAACGACCTACACCGAACTGAGATA
CCTACAGCGTGAGCTATGAGAAAGCGCCACGCTTCCCGAAGGGAGAAAGGCGGACAGGTATCCGGTAAGC
GGCAGGGTCGGAACAGGAGAGCGCACGAGGGAGCTTCCAGGGGGAAACGCCTGGTATCTTTATAGTCCTG
TCGGGTTTCGCCACCTCTGACTTGAGCGTCGATTTTTGTGATGCTCGTCAGGGGGGCGGAGCCTATGGAA
AAACGCCAGCAACGCGGCCTTTTTACGGTTCCTGGCCTTTTGCTGGCCTTTTGCTCACATGGCTCGACAG
ATCTGCGCAGCACCATGGCCTGAAATAACCTCTGAAAGAGGAACTTGGTTAGGTACCTTCTGAGGCGGAA
AGAACCAGCTGTGGAATGTGTGTCAGTTAGGGTGTGGAAAGTCCCCAGGCTCCCCAGCAGGCAGAAGTAT
GCAAAGCATGCATCTCAATTAGTCAGCAACC
